Addgene plasmid #184225: SpySwitch
Purpose: Expresses SpySwitch in the bacterial cytoplasm. SpySwitch binds SpyTag-, SpyTag002- or SpyTag003-fusions non-covalently for affinity purification, allowing gentle pH or temperature release.
Depositing lab: Mark Howarth. Depositing organization: University of Oxford. Publication: SpySwitch enables pH- or heat-responsive capture and release for plug-and-display nanoassembly. Vester SK, Rahikainen R, Khairil Anuar INA, Hills RA, Tan TK, Howarth M. Nat Commun. 2022 Jun 28;13(1):3714. doi: 10.1038/s41467-022-31193-8. PubMed 35764623.
Backbone
  Vector backbone: pDEST14
  Backbone manufacturer: Thermo Fisher Scientific
  Backbone size w/o insert (bp): 3641
  Total vector size (bp): 4055
  Vector type: Bacterial Expression
Growth in bacteria
  Bacterial resistance: Ampicillin, 100 μg/mL
  Growth temperature: 37°C
  Growth strain: DH5alpha
  Copy number: High Copy
Gene/Insert
  Gene/Insert name: SpySwitch
  Species: Synthetic
  Insert size (bp): 414
  Mutation: E77A mutation prevents isopeptide bond formation, S49C mutation enables attachment to solid support. K28H, S30H, R32H, S59T, Y84H, E85H, V94I and A111P allow for capture and gentle pH or temperature release of SpyTag fusion proteins.
  Promoter: T7
  Tag / fusion protein: His6 (N terminal on insert)
  Cloning method: Gibson Cloning
  Sequencing primers: 5′ T7F; 3′ T7R
Terms and licenses: Academic/Nonprofit Terms; Industry Terms: Not Available to Industry
How to cite: SpySwitch was a gift from Mark Howarth (Addgene plasmid # 184225 ; http://n2t.net/addgene:184225 ; RRID:Addgene_184225)
