[The description below was written by a language model from this plasmid's Addgene catalogue record and the feature table of its GenBank file.]
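Description:
SpySwitch is a 4,055 bp bacterial expression plasmid built on the pDEST14 backbone, carrying a 414 bp synthetic insert placed by Gibson assembly under a T7 promoter. Transcription depends on T7 RNA polymerase supplied by the host. It runs through the bacteriophage T7 gene 10 ribosome binding site and ends at a T7 terminator, so the protein is made in the bacterial cytoplasm. The plasmid replicates from a ColE1/pMB1-type origin and is selected with ampicillin through the bla (beta-lactamase) gene. The backbone also carries an f1 origin, the pBR322 bom region and a rop gene. The catalogue lists the plasmid as high copy, although rop is normally associated with reduced copy number.

The encoded SpySwitch protein is an engineered binder of SpyTag, SpyTag002 and SpyTag003 fusions. An E77A substitution prevents isopeptide bond formation, so binding is non-covalent and reversible. S49C provides a cysteine for coupling the protein to a solid support. Further changes (K28H, S30H, R32H, S59T, Y84H, E85H, V94I and A111P) allow captured proteins to be released gently by a shift in pH or temperature. The catalogue records an N-terminal His6 tag on the insert. The feature table also annotates a second 6xHis-coding stretch downstream, before the terminator, and the record does not say whether this one is translated as part of the product. The plasmid is used to produce SpySwitch for making affinity resin, which purifies SpyTag-fused proteins under mild elution conditions.
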