LOCUS       Exported 4055 bp ds-DNA circular SYN 12-MAY-2022
DEFINITION  Expresses SpySwitch in the bacterial cytoplasm. SpySwitch binds
            SpyTag-, SpyTag002- or SpyTag003-fusions non-covalently for affinity
            purification, allowing gentle pH or temperature release..
ACCESSION   .
VERSION     .
KEYWORDS    SpySwitch
SOURCE      synthetic DNA construct
  ORGANISM  synthetic DNA construct
REFERENCE   1 (bases 1 to 4055)
  TITLE     SpySwitch enables pH- or heat-responsive capture and release for
            plug-and-display nanoassembly
  JOURNAL   Unpublished
REFERENCE   2 (bases 1 to 4055)
  AUTHORS   .
  TITLE     Direct Submission
  JOURNAL   Exported May 12, 2022 from SnapGene Server 1.1.58
            http://www.snapgene.com
FEATURES             Location/Qualifiers
     source          1..4055
                     /organism="synthetic DNA construct"
                     /mol_type="other DNA"
     RBS             41..63
                     /note="efficient ribosome binding site from bacteriophage
                     T7 gene 10 (Olins and Rangwala, 1989)"
     CDS             83..100
                     /codon_start=1
                     /product="6xHis affinity tag"
                     /label=6xHis
                     /translation="HHHHHH"
     CDS             546..563
                     /codon_start=1
                     /product="6xHis affinity tag"
                     /label=6xHis
                     /translation="HHHHHH"
     primer_bind     complement(616..634)
                     /label=T7 Term
                     /note="T7 terminator, reverse primer"
     terminator      630..677
                     /label=T7 terminator
                     /note="transcription terminator for bacteriophage T7 RNA
                     polymerase"
     rep_origin      714..1169
                     /direction=RIGHT
                     /label=f1 ori
                     /note="f1 bacteriophage origin of replication; arrow
                     indicates direction of (+) strand synthesis"
     primer_bind     complement(801..820)
                     /label=F1ori-R
                     /note="F1 origin, reverse primer"
     primer_bind     1011..1032
                     /label=F1ori-F
                     /note="F1 origin, forward primer"
     promoter        1195..1299
                     /gene="bla"
                     /label=AmpR promoter
     CDS             1300..2160
                     /codon_start=1
                     /gene="bla"
                     /product="beta-lactamase"
                     /label=AmpR
                     /note="confers resistance to ampicillin, carbenicillin, and
                     related antibiotics"
                     /translation="MSIQHFRVALIPFFAAFCLPVFAHPETLVKVKDAEDQLGARVGYI
                     ELDLNSGKILESFRPEERFPMMSTFKVLLCGAVLSRIDAGQEQLGRRIHYSQNDLVEYS
                     PVTEKHLTDGMTVRELCSAAITMSDNTAANLLLTTIGGPKELTAFLHNMGDHVTRLDRW
                     EPELNEAIPNDERDTTMPAAMATTLRKLLTGELLTLASRQQLIDWMEADKVAGPLLRSA
                     LPAGWFIADKSGAGERGSRGIIAALGPDGKPSRIVVIYTTGSQATMDERNRQIAEIGAS
                     LIKHW"
     primer_bind     complement(1518..1537)
                     /label=Amp-R
                     /note="Ampicillin resistance gene, reverse primer"
     rep_origin      2331..2919
                     /direction=RIGHT
                     /label=ori
                     /note="high-copy-number ColE1/pMB1/pBR322/pUC origin of
                     replication"
     primer_bind     2820..2839
                     /label=pBR322ori-F
                     /note="pBR322 origin, forward primer"
     primer_bind     3073..3090
                     /label=L4440
                     /note="L4440 vector, forward primer"
     misc_feature    3105..3244
                     /label=bom
                     /note="basis of mobility region from pBR322"
     primer_bind     complement(3170..3189)
                     /label=pRS-marker
                     /note="pRS vectors, use to sequence yeast selectable
                     marker"
     primer_bind     3330..3352
                     /label=pGEX 3'
                     /note="pGEX vectors, reverse primer"
     CDS             complement(3346..3537)
                     /codon_start=1
                     /gene="rop"
                     /product="Rop protein, which maintains plasmids at low copy
                     number"
                     /label=rop
                     /translation="MTKQEKTALNMARFIRSQTLTLLEKLNELDADEQADICESLHDHA
                     DELYRSCLARFGDDGENL"
     primer_bind     4046..10
                     /label=T7
                     /note="T7 promoter, forward primer"
     promoter        4046..9
                     /label=T7 promoter
                     /note="promoter for bacteriophage T7 RNA polymerase"
ORIGIN
        1 cactataggg agaccacaac ggtttccctc tagaaataat tttgtttaac tttaagaagg
       61 agatatacat atgtcgtact accatcacca tcaccatcac ggtagcggcg gtagcggcgc
      121 catggtaacc accttatcag gtttatcagg tgagcaaggt ccgtccggtg atatgacaac
      181 tgaagaagat agtgctaccc atattcactt ccataaacat gatgaggacg gccgtgagtt
      241 agctggtgca actatggagt tgcgtgattg ctctggtaaa actattagta catggattac
      301 agatggacat gtgaaggatt tctacctgta tccaggaaaa tatacatttg tcgcgaccgc
      361 agcaccagac ggtcatcacg tagcaactcc aattgaattt acaattaatg aggacggtca
      421 ggttactgta gatggtgaag caactgaagg tgaccctcat actggatcca gtggtagcta
      481 ataaatggtt gatgcttgag gatccgaatt cgagctccgt cgacaagctt gcggccgcac
      541 tcgagcacca ccaccaccac cactgagatc cggctgctaa caaagcccga aaggaagctg
      601 agttggctgc tgccaccgct gagcaataac tagcataacc ccttggggcc tctaaacggg
      661 tcttgagggg ttttttgctg aaaggaggaa ctatatccgg attggcgaat gggnnnnnnn
      721 nnnnnnnnnn nnnnnnnnnn nnnnnnnnnn nnnnnnnnnn nnnnnnnnnn nnnnnnnnnn
      781 nnnnnnnnnn nnnnnnnnnn nnnnnnnnnn nnnnnnnnnn nnnnnnnnnn nnnnnnncnn
      841 nnnnnnnnnn nnnnnnnnnn nnnnnnnnnn nnnnnnnnnn nnnnnnnnnn nnnnnnnnnn
      901 nnnnnnnnnn nnnnnnnnnn nnnnnnnnna nnnnnnnnnn nnnnnnnnnn nnnnnnnnnn
      961 nnnnnnnnnn nnnnnnnnnc ctttgacgtt ggagtccacg ttctttaata gtggactctt
     1021 gttccaaact ggaacaacac tcaaccctat ctcggtctat tcttttgatt tataagggat
     1081 tttgccgatt tcggcctatt ggttaaaaaa tgagctgatt taacaaaaat ttaacgcgaa
     1141 ttttaacaaa atattaacgc ttacaattta ggtggcactt ttcggggaaa tgtgcgcgga
     1201 acccctattt gtttattttt ctaaatacat tcaaatatgt atccgctcat gagacaataa
     1261 ccctggtaaa tgcttcaata atattgaaaa aggaagagta tgagtattca acatttccgt
     1321 gtcgccctta ttcccttttt tgcggcattt tgccttcctg tttttgctca cccagaaacg
     1381 ctggtgaaag taaaagatgc tgaagatcag ttgggtgcac gagtgggtta catcgaactg
     1441 gatctcaaca gcggtaagat ccttgagagt tttcgccccg aagaacgttt tccaatgatg
     1501 agcactttta aagttctgct atgtggcgcg gtattatccc gtattgacgc cgggcaagag
     1561 caactcggtc gccgcataca ctattctcag aatgacttgg ttgagtactc accagtcaca
     1621 gaaaagcatc ttacggatgg catgacagta agagaattat gcagtgctgc cataaccatg
     1681 agtgataaca ctgcggccaa cttacttctg acaacgatcg gaggaccgaa ggagctaacc
     1741 gcttttttgc acaacatggg ggatcatgta actcgccttg atcgttggga accggagctg
     1801 aatgaagcca taccaaacga cgagcgtgac accacgatgc ctgcagcaat ggcaacaacg
     1861 ttgcgcaaac tattaactgg cgaactactt actctagctt cccggcaaca attaatagac
     1921 tggatggagg cggataaagt tgcaggacca cttctgcgct cggcccttcc ggctggctgg
     1981 tttattgctg ataaatctgg agccggtgag cgtgggtctc gcggtatcat tgcagcactg
     2041 gggccagatg gtaagccctc ccgtatcgta gttatctaca cgacggggag tcaggcaact
     2101 atggatgaac gaaatagaca gatcgctgag ataggtgcct cactgattaa gcattggtaa
     2161 ctgtcagacc aagtttactc atatatactt tagattgatt taaaacttca tttttaattt
     2221 aaaaggatct aggtgaagat cctttttgat aatctcatga ccaaaatccc ttaacgtgag
     2281 ttttcgttcc actgagcgtc agaccccgta gaaaagatca aaggatcttc ttgagatcct
     2341 ttttttctgc gcgtaatctg ctgcttgcaa acaaaaaaac caccgctacc agcggtggtt
     2401 tgtttgccgg atcaagagct accaactctt tttccgaagg taactggctt cagcagagcg
     2461 cagataccaa atactgtcct tctagtgtag ccgtagttag gccaccactt caagaactct
     2521 gtagcaccgc ctacatacct cgctctgcta atcctgttac cagtggctgc tgccagtggc
     2581 gataagtcgt gtcttaccgg gttggactca agacgatagt taccggataa ggcgcagcgg
     2641 tcgggctgaa cggggggttc gtgcacacag cccagcttgg agcgaacgac ctacaccgaa
     2701 ctgagatacc tacagcgtga gctatgagaa agcgccacgc ttcccgaagg gagaaaggcg
     2761 gacaggtatc cggtaagcgg cagggtcgga acaggagagc gcacgaggga gcttccaggg
     2821 ggaaacgcct ggtatcttta tagtcctgtc gggtttcgcc acctctgact tgagcgtcga
     2881 tttttgtgat gctcgtcagg ggggcggagc ctatggaaaa acgccagcaa cgcggccttt
     2941 ttacggttcc tggccttttg ctggcctttt gctcacatgt tctttcctgc gttatcccct
     3001 gattctgtgg ataaccgtat taccgccttt gagtgagctg ataccgctcg ccgcagccga
     3061 acgaccgagc gcagcgagtc agtgagcgag gaagcggaag agcgcctgat gcggtatttt
     3121 ctccttacgc atctgtgcgg tatttcacac cgcaatggtg cactctcagt acaatctgct
     3181 ctgatgccgc atagttaagc cagtatacac tccgctatcg ctacgtgact gggtcatggc
     3241 tgcgccccga cacccgccaa cacccgctga cgcgccctga cgggcttgtc tgctcccggc
     3301 atccgcttac agacaagctg tgaccgtctc cgggagctgc atgtgtcaga ggttttcacc
     3361 gtcatcaccg aaacgcgcga ggcagctgcg gtaaagctca tcagcgtggt cgtgaagcga
     3421 ttcacagatg tctgcctgtt catccgcgtc cagctcgttg agcttctcca gaagcgttaa
     3481 tgtctggctt ctgataaagc gggccatgtt aagggcggtt ttttcctgtt tggtcactga
     3541 tgcctccgtg taagggggat ttctgttcat gggggtaatg ataccgatga aacgagagag
     3601 gatgctcacg atacgggtta ctgatgatga acatgcccgg ttactggaac gttgtgaggg
     3661 taaacaactg gcggtatgga tgcggcggga ccagagaaaa atcactcagg gtcaatgcca
     3721 gcgcttcgtt aatacagatg taggtgttcc acagggtagc cagcagcatc ctgcgatgca
     3781 gatccggaac ataatggtgc agggcgctga cttccgcgtt tccagacttt acgaaacacg
     3841 gaaaccgaag accattcatg ttgttgctca ggtcgcagac gttttgcagc agcagtcgct
     3901 tcacgttcgc tcgcgtatcg gtgattcatt ctgctaacca gtaaggcaac cccgccagcc
     3961 tagccgggtc ctcaacgaca ggagcacaat catgcgcacc cgtggccagg acccaacgct
     4021 gcccgagatc tcgatcccgc gaaattaata cgact
//
