>Addgene plasmid #184225 | SpySwitch | depositor partial sequence | sequence record 356992 | SpySwitch (414 bp)
ATGTCGTACTACCATCACCATCACCATCACGGTAGCGGCGGTAGCGGCGCCATGGTAACCACCTTATCAG
GTTTATCAGGTGAGCAAGGTCCGTCCGGTGATATGACAACTGAAGAAGATAGTGCTACCCATATTCACTT
CCATAAACATGATGAGGACGGCCGTGAGTTAGCTGGTGCAACTATGGAGTTGCGTGATTGCTCTGGTAAA
ACTATTAGTACATGGATTACAGATGGACATGTGAAGGATTTCTACCTGTATCCAGGAAAATATACATTTG
TCGCGACCGCAGCACCAGACGGTCATCACGTAGCAACTCCAATTGAATTTACAATTAATGAGGACGGTCA
GGTTACTGTAGATGGTGAAGCAACTGAAGGTGACCCTCATACTGGATCCAGTGGTAGCTAATAA
